Addgene plasmid #63519: pFusB3-34
Purpose: Encodes RVD positions 13-15 in TALEN assembly
Depositing lab: Stephen Ekker. Depositing organization: Mayo Foundation for Medical Education and Research. Publication: FusX: A rapid one-step TALE assembly system for genome science. Ma AC, McNulty MS, Tanya PL, Jarryd CM, Martinez-Galvez G, Argue DP, Lee HB, Urban MD, Bullard CE, Blackburn PR, Man TK, Clark KJ, Ekker SC. Hum Gene Ther. 2016 Jun;27(6):451-63. doi: 10.1089/hum.2015.172 PubMed 26854857.
Backbone
  Vector backbone: FusB3
  Backbone size w/o insert (bp): 2991
  Vector type: TALEN
Growth in bacteria
  Bacterial resistance: Spectinomycin, 50 μg/mL
  Growth temperature: 37°C
  Growth strain: DH5alpha
  Copy number: High Copy
Gene/Insert
  Gene/Insert name: NN NI HD (alt name: B3_GAC)
  Species: Synthetic
  Mutation: none
  Cloning method: Restriction Enzyme; 5′ cloning site BsaI (destroyed during cloning); 3′ cloning site BsaI (destroyed during cloning)
  Sequencing primers: 5′ pCR8_F1; 3′ pCR8_R1
Terms and licenses: Academic/Nonprofit Terms; Industry Terms: Not Available to Industry
How to cite: pFusB3-34 was a gift from Stephen Ekker (Addgene plasmid # 63519 ; http://n2t.net/addgene:63519 ; RRID:Addgene_63519)
