[The description below was written by a language model from this plasmid's Addgene catalogue record.]
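Description:
pFusB3-34 is a bacterial library plasmid from the FusX system, a one-step method for assembling TALE repeat arrays used to build TALENs and related programmable DNA-binding proteins. It is built on the FusB3 backbone (about 3 kb without the insert), is maintained at high copy number in standard E. coli cloning strains and is selected with spectinomycin. The record does not name the origin of replication, and no feature table is provided. The use of pCR8 sequencing primers suggests a pCR8-type intermediate vector, but this is not stated explicitly.

The insert is a synthetic, pre-assembled trimer of TALE repeats carrying the repeat-variable diresidues NN, NI and HD. Under the standard TALE recognition code these specify G, A and C respectively, consistent with the alternative insert name B3_GAC. The plasmid supplies RVD positions 13 to 15 of the final array, so it is one member of a set of trimer plasmids covering the possible three-base combinations at that position. The trimer was cloned into the backbone through BsaI sites that were destroyed in the process, as is typical of Golden Gate cloning with type IIS enzymes.

In use, a plasmid such as this one is chosen according to the target DNA sequence and combined with the corresponding library members for the other positions, so that a full-length repeat array is assembled in order into a receiving TALE or TALEN vector. The plasmid has no recorded expression elements for eukaryotic cells and serves purely as a modular building block for genome-editing reagent construction.
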