>Addgene plasmid #63519 | pFusB3-34 | depositor partial sequence | sequence record 105556 | pFUSB3_GAC
AGTCTTAAGCGTCTCATGGCCTGACCCCGGACCAAGTGGTGGCTATCGCCAGCAACAATGGCGGCAAGCA
AGCGCTCGAAACGGTGCAGCGGCTGTTGCCGGTGCTGTGCCAGGACCATGGCCTGACCCCGGACCAAGTG
GTGGCTATCGCCAGCAACATTGGCGGCAAGCAAGCGCTCGAAACGGTGCAGCGGCTGTTGCCGGTGCTGT
GCCAGGACCATGGCCTGACTCCGGACCAAGTGGTGGCTATCGCCAGCCACGATGGCGGCAAGCAAGCGCT
CGAAACGGTGCAGCGGCTGTTGCCGGTGCTGTGCCAGGACCATGGCCTGACCCCGGACCAAGTGGTGGCT
ATCGAGACGTC
