>Addgene plasmid #63519 | pFusB3-34 | depositor partial sequence | sequence record 105557 | FusB3
CGTCTCATGGCCTGACCCCGGACCAAGTGGTGGCTATCGAGACCGGCGCCGCTACAGGGCGCGTCCCATT
CGCCATTCAGGCTGCGCAACTGTTGGGAAGGGCGATCGGTGCGGGCCTCTTCGCTATTACGCCAGCTGGC
GAAAGGGGGATGTGCTGCAAGGCGATTAAGTTGGGTAACGCCAGGGTTTTCCCAGTCACGACGTTGTAAA
ACGACGGCCAGTGAGCGCGCGTAATACGACTCACTATAGGGCGAATTGGGTACCGGGCCCCCCCTCGAGG
TCCTCCAGCTTTTGTTCCCTTTAGTGAGGGTTAATTGCGCGCTTGGCGTAATCATGGTCATAGCTGTTTC
CTGTGTGAAATTGTTATCCGCTCACAATTCCACACAACATACGAGCCGGAAGCATAAAGTGTAAAGCCTG
GGGTGCCTAATGAGTGAGCTAACTCACATTAATTGCGTTGCGCTCACTGCCCGCTTTCCACCGGTGGTCT
CGCCAGGACCATGGCCTGACCCCGGACCAAGTGGTGGCTATCGAGACGTCTAGACCAGCCAGGACAGAAA
TGCCTCGACTTCGCTGCTACCCAAGGTTGCCGGGTGACGCACACCGTGGAAACGGATGAAGGCACGAACC
CAGTGGACATAAGCCTGTTCGGTTCGTAAGCTGTAATGCAAGTAGCGTATGCGCTCACGCAACTGGTCCA
GAACCTTGACCGAACGCAGCGGTGGTAACGGCGCAGTGGCGGTTTTCATGGCTTGTTATGACTGTTTTTT
TGGGGTACAGTCTATGCCTCGGGCATCCAAGCAGCAAGCGCGTTACGCCGTGGGTCGATGTTTGATGTTA
TGGAGCAGCAACGATGTTACGCAGCAGGGCAGTCGCCCTAAAACAAAGTTAAACATTATGAGGGAAGCGG
TGATCGCCGAAGTATCGACTCAACTATCAGAGGTAGTTGGCGTCATCGAGCGCCATCTCGAACCGACGTT
GCTGGCCGTACATTTGTACGGCTCCGCAGTGGATGGCGGCCTGAAGCCACACAGTGATATTGATTTGCTG
GTTACGGTGACCGTAAGGCTTGATGAAACAACGCGGCGAGCTTTGATCAACGACCTTTTGGAAACTTCGG
CTTCCCCTGGAGAGAGCGAGATTCTCCGCGCTGTAGAAGTCACCATTGTTGTGCACGACGACATCATTCC
GTGGCGTTATCCAGCTAAGCGCGAACTGCAATTTGGAGAATGGCAGCGCAATGACATTCTTGCAGGTATC
TTCGAGCCAGCCACGATCGACATTGATCTGGCTATCTTGCTGACAAAAGCAAGAGAACATAGCGTTGCCT
TGGTAGGTCCAGCGGCGGAGGAACTCTTTGATCCGGTTCCTGAACAGGATCTATTTGAGGCGCTAAATGA
AACCTTAACGCTATGGAACTCGCCGCCCGACTGGGCTGGCGATGAGCGAAATGTAGTGCTTACGTTGTCC
CGCATTTGGTACAGCGCAGTAACCGGCAAAATCGCGCCGAAGGATGTCGCTGCCGACTGGGCAATGGAGC
GCCTGCCGGCCCAGTATCAGCCCGTCATACTTGAAGCTAGACAGGCTTATCTTGGACAAGAAGAAGATCG
CTTGGCCTCGCGCGCAGATCAGTTGGAAGAATTTGTCCACTACGTGAAAGGCGAGATCACCAAGGTAGTC
GGCAAATAACCCTCGAGCCACCCATGACCAAAATCCCTTAACGTGAGTTACGCGTCGTTCCACTGAGCGT
CAGACCCCGTAGAAAAGATCAAAGGATCTTCTTGAGATCCTTTTTTTCTGCGCGTAATCTGCTGCTTGCA
AACAAAAAAACCACCGCTACCAGCGGTGGTTTGTTTGCCGGATCAAGAGCTACCAACTCTTTTTCCGAAG
GTAACTGGCTTCAGCAGAGCGCAGATACCAAATACTGTCCTTCTAGTGTAGCCGTAGTTAGGCCACCACT
TCAAGAACTCTGTAGCACCGCCTACATACCTCGCTCTGCTAATCCTGTTACCAGTGGCTGCTGCCAGTGG
CGATAAGTCGTGTCTTACCGGGTTGGACTCAAGACGATAGTTACCGGATAAGGCGCAGCGGTCGGGCTGA
ACGGGGGGTTCGTGCACACAGCCCAGCTTGGAGCGAACGACCTACACCGAACTGAGATACCTACAGCGTG
AGCATTGAGAAAGCGCCACGCTTCCCGAAGGGAGAAAGGCGGACAGGTATCCGGTAAGCGGCAGGGTCGG
AACAGGAGAGCGCACGAGGGAGCTTCCAGGGGGAAACGCCTGGTATCTTTATAGTCCTGTCGGGTTTCGC
CACCTCTGACTTGAGCGTCGATTTTTGTGATGCTCGTCAGGGGGGCGGAGCCTATGGAAAAACGCCAGCA
ACGCGGCCTTTTTACGGTTCCTGGCCTTTTGCTGGCCTTTTGCTCACATGTTCTTTCCTGCGTTATCCCC
TGATTCTGTGGATAACCGTATTACCGCCTTTGAGTGAGCTGATACCGCTCGCCGCAGCCGAACGACCGAG
CGCAGCGAGTCAGTGAGCGAGGAAGCGGAAGAGCGCCCAATACGCAAACCGCCTCTCCCCGCGCGTTGGC
CGATTCATTAATGCAGCTGGCACGACAGGTTTCCCGACTGGAAAGCGGGCAGTGAGCGCAACGCAATTAA
TACGCGTACCGCTAGCCAGGAAGAGTTTGTAGAAACGCAAAAAGGCCATCCGTCAGGATGGCCTTCTGCT
TAGTTTGATGCCTGGCAGTTTATGGCGGGCGTCCTGCCCGCCACCCTCCGGGCCGTTGCTTCACAACGTT
CAAATCCGCTCCCGGCGGATTTGTCCTACTCAGGAGAGCGTTCACCGACAAACAACAGATAAAACGAAAG
GCCCAGTCTTCCGACTGAGCCTTTCGTTTTATTTGATGCCTGGCAGTTCCCTACTCTCGCGTTAACGCTA
GCATGGATGTTTTCCCAGTCACGACGTTGTAAAACGACGGCCAGTCTTAAG
