>Addgene plasmid #63519 | pFusB3-34 | addgene partial sequence | sequence record 116285 | pCR8_R1 5'-cgaaccgaacaggcttatgt-3'
GGTGTGCGTCACCCGGCAACCTTGGGTAGCAGCGAAGTCGAGGCATTTCTGTCCTGGCTGGTCTAGACGT
CTCGATAGCCACCACTTGGTCCGGGGTCAGGCCATGGTCCTGGCACAGCACCGGCAACAGCCGCTGCACC
GTTTCGAGCGCTTGCTTGCCGCCATCGTGGCTGGCGATAGCCACCACTTGGTCCGGAGTCAGGCCATGGT
CCTGGCACAGCACCGGCAACAGCCGCTGCACCGTTTCGAGCGCTTGCTTGCCGCCAATGTTGCTGGCGAT
AGCCACCACTTGGTCCGGGGTCAGGCCATGGTCCTGGCACAGCACCGGCAACAGCCGCTGCACCGTTTCG
AGCGCTTGCTTGCCGCCATTGTTGCTGGCGATAGCCACCACTTGGTCCGGGGTCAGGCCATGAGACGCTT
AAGACTGGCCGTCGTTTTACAACGTCGTGACTGGGAAAACATCCATGCTAGCGTTAACGCGAGAGTAGGG
AACTGCCAGGCATCAAATAAAACGAAAGGCTCAGTCGGAAGACTGGGCCTTTCGTTTTATCTGTTGTTTG
TCGGTGAACGCTCTCCTGAGTAGGACAAATCCGCCGGGAGCGGATTTGAACGTTGTGAAGCAACGGCCCG
GAGGGTGGCGGGCAGGACGCCCGCCATAAACTGCCAGGCATCAAACTAAGCAGAAGGCCATCCTGACGGA
TGGCCTTTTTGCGTTTCTACAAACTCTTCCTGGCTAGCGGTACGCGTATTAATTGCGTTGCGCTCACTGC
CCGCTTTCCA
